Addgene plasmid #104064: CRY2high-mCherry-Raf1
Purpose: Expresses fusion of CRY2high mutant (CRY2PHR E490R) with mCherry and Raf1
Depositing lab: Bianxiao Cui. Publication: Understanding CRY2 interactions for optical control of intracellular signaling. Duan L, Hope J, Ong Q, Lou HY, Kim N, McCarthy C, Acero V, Lin MZ, Cui B. Nat Commun. 2017 Sep 15;8(1):547. doi: 10.1038/s41467-017-00648-8. PubMed 28916751.
Backbone
  Vector backbone: pcDNA3.1
  Backbone size w/o insert (bp): 5400
  Total vector size (bp): 9600
  Vector type: Mammalian Expression
Growth in bacteria
  Bacterial resistance: Ampicillin, 100 μg/mL
  Growth temperature: 37°C
  Growth strain: DH5alpha
  Copy number: Unknown
Gene/Insert
  Gene/Insert name: CRY2high-mCherry-Raf1 (alt names: CRY2PHR; mCherry; Raf1)
  Species: H. sapiens (human), A. thaliana (mustard weed)
  Mutation: CRY2PHR E490R
  Entrez Gene: CRY2 (a.k.a. AT1G04400, AT-PHH1, ATCRY2, CRYPTOCHROME 2 APOPROTEIN, F19P19.14, F19P19_14, FHA, PHH1, cryptochrome 2); RAF1 (a.k.a. CMD1NN, CRAF, NS5, Raf-1, c-Raf)
  Promoter: CMV
  Cloning method: Gibson Cloning
  Sequencing primers: 5′ CMV forward
Terms and licenses: Academic/Nonprofit Terms; Industry Terms: Not Available to Industry
How to cite: CRY2high-mCherry-Raf1 was a gift from Bianxiao Cui (Addgene plasmid # 104064 ; http://n2t.net/addgene:104064 ; RRID:Addgene_104064)
