[The description below was written by a language model from this plasmid's Addgene catalogue record and pLannotate feature annotations shown in this document.]
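Description:
CRY2high-mCherry-Raf1 is a mammalian expression plasmid of about 9.6 kb built on the pcDNA3.1 backbone. It is propagated in E. coli through a high-copy ColE1/pUC-type origin and selected with ampicillin via the β-lactamase gene. The backbone also carries an f1 phage origin and an SV40 early promoter–driven neomycin phosphotransferase cassette with an SV40 polyadenylation signal, which in principle permits G418 selection of stably transfected mammalian cells.

The payload is a single open reading frame, assembled by Gibson cloning, placed under the human cytomegalovirus immediate-early enhancer and promoter and terminated by the bovine growth hormone polyadenylation signal. From N- to C-terminus it encodes the photolyase homology region of Arabidopsis thaliana cryptochrome 2 (CRY2PHR) carrying the E490R substitution that defines the "CRY2high" variant, then the monomeric red fluorescent protein mCherry, then human RAF1, the serine/threonine kinase that links Ras to the MAPK/ERK cascade. CRY2PHR is a blue-light-responsive module, so fusing it to Raf1 places the kinase under optical control, while mCherry allows the fusion's expression and localisation to be followed by fluorescence. The associated study concerns CRY2 interactions for optical control of intracellular signalling, which is consistent with this use, though the record does not spell out how E490R alters CRY2 behaviour.

Two full sequences are on record, a depositor sequence and a sequencing-derived one. They differ by about 20 nt and in minor annotations flanking the insert (a T7 promoter upstream in one, an SP6 promoter downstream in the other), but they agree on the expression cassette and backbone.
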