Features (pLannotate 1.2.2; 23 found; start..end, strand, type, name):
     28..80      -  misc_feature   bom (fragment): basis of mobility region from pBR322
    235..614     +  enhancer       CMV enhancer: human cytomegalovirus immediate early enhancer
    615..818     +  promoter       CMV promoter: human cytomegalovirus (CMV) immediate early promoter
    814..847     +  LTR            5' LTR (truncated) (fragment): truncated 5' long terminal repeat (LTR) from HIV-1
    863..881     +  promoter       T7 promoter: promoter for bacteriophage T7 RNA polymerase
    923..2416    +  CDS            CRY2PHR: N-terminal photolyase homology region of Arabidopsis thaliana cryptochrome 2 binds to CIB1 upon exposure to blue light (Kennedy et al., 2010)
   2459..3166    +  CDS            mCherry: mCherry is a basic (constitutively fluorescent) red fluorescent protein published in 2004, derived from Discosoma sp.. It is reported to be a very rapidly-maturing monomer with low acid sensitivity.
   3167..3185    +  misc_feature   MCS (fragment): multiple cloning site
   3188..5131    +  CDS            RAF1 (sequence withheld): RAF1_HUMAN - Also known as RAF. Experimental evidence at protein level: Swiss-Prot protein existence level 1. Serine/threonine-protein kinase that acts as a regulatory link between the membrane-associated Ras GTPases and the MAPK/ERK cascade, and this critical regulatory link functions as a switch determining cell fate decisions including proliferation, differentiation, apoptosis, survival and oncogenic transformation. RAF1 activation initiates a mitogen-activated protein kinase (MAPK) cascade that comprises a sequential phosphorylation of the dual-specific MAPK kinases (MAP2K1/MEK1 and MAP2K2
   5185..5409    +  polyA_signal   bGH poly(A) signal: bovine growth hormone polyadenylation signal
   5413..5434    +  promoter       SV40 promoter (fragment): SV40 enhancer and early promoter
   5455..5883    +  rep_origin     f1 ori (sequence partly withheld): f1 bacteriophage origin of replication; arrow indicates direction of (+) strand synthesis
   5897..6226    +  promoter       SV40 promoter: SV40 enhancer and early promoter
   6293..7084    +  CDS            neo: KKA2_KLEPN - Also known as kan, nptII. Experimental evidence at protein level: Swiss-Prot protein existence level 1. Resistance to kanamycin, neomycin, paromomycin, ribostamycin, butirosin and gentamicin B. From Klebsiella pneumoniae.
   7108..7266    +  CDS            ble (fragment): BLE_KLEPN - Experimental evidence at protein level: Swiss-Prot protein existence level 1. Binding protein with a strong affinity to the bleomycin family of antibiotics. Binds to CL990; an antimitotic-antibiotic compound. From Klebsiella pneumoniae.
   7261..7382    +  polyA_signal   SV40 poly(A) signal: SV40 polyadenylation signal
   7455..7471    -  protein_bind   lac operator: The lac repressor binds to the lac operator to inhibit transcription in E. coli. This inhibition can be relieved by adding lactose or isopropyl-β-D-thiogalactopyranoside (IPTG). lac repressor encoded by lacI
   7479..7509    -  promoter       lac promoter: promoter for the E. coli lac operon
   7524..7545    -  protein_bind   CAP binding site: CAP binding activates transcription in the presence of cAMP. E. coli catabolite activator protein
   7558..7650    -  CDS            lacI (fragment): lac repressor; lacI; The lac repressor binds to the lac operator to inhibit transcription in E. coli. This inhibition can be relieved by adding lactose or isopropyl-β-D-thiogalactopyranoside (IPTG).
   7833..8418    -  rep_origin     ori: high-copy-number ColE1/pMB1/pBR322/pUC origin of replication
   8589..9449    -  CDS            AmpR: β-lactamase; bla; confers resistance to ampicillin, carbenicillin, and related antibiotics
   9450..9554    -  promoter       AmpR promoter: bla
>Addgene plasmid #104064 | CRY2high-mCherry-Raf1 | depositor full sequence | sequence record 197339 | CRY2high-mCherry-Raf1 sequence 9585 bps
GACGGATCGGGAGATCTCCCGATCCCCTATGGTGCACTCTCAGTACAATCTGCTCTGATGCCGCATAGTT
AAGCCAGTATCTGCTCCCTGCTTGTGTGTTGGAGGTCGCTGAGTAGTGCGCGAGCAAAATTTAAGCTACA
ACAAGGCAAGGCTTGACCGACAATTGCATGAAGAATCTGCTTAGGGTTAGGCGTTTTGCGCTGCTTCGCG
ATGTACGGGCCAGATATACGCGTTGACATTGATTATTGACTAGTTATTAATAGTAATCAATTACGGGGTC
ATTAGTTCATAGCCCATATATGGAGTTCCGCGTTACATAACTTACGGTAAATGGCCCGCCTGGCTGACCG
CCCAACGACCCCCGCCCATTGACGTCAATAATGACGTATGTTCCCATAGTAACGCCAATAGGGACTTTCC
ATTGACGTCAATGGGTGGAGTATTTACGGTAAACTGCCCACTTGGCAGTACATCAAGTGTATCATATGCC
AAGTACGCCCCCTATTGACGTCAATGACGGTAAATGGCCCGCCTGGCATTATGCCCAGTACATGACCTTA
TGGGACTTTCCTACTTGGCAGTACATCTACGTATTAGTCATCGCTATTACCATGGTGATGCGGTTTTGGC
AGTACATCAATGGGCGTGGATAGCGGTTTGACTCACGGGGATTTCCAAGTCTCCACCCCATTGACGTCAA
TGGGAGTTTGTTTTGGCACCAAAATCAACGGGACTTTCCAAAATGTCGTAACAACTCCGCCCCATTGACG
CAAATGGGCGGTAGGCGTGTACGGTGGGAGGTCTATATAAGCAGAGCTCTCTGGCTAACTAGAGAACCCA
CTGCTTACTGGCTTATCGAAATTAATACGACTCACTATAGGGAGACCCAAGCTGGCTAGCGTTTAAACTT
AAGCTTGGTACCATGAAGATGGACAAAAAGACTATAGTTTGGTTTAGAAGAGACCTAAGGATTGAGGATA
ATCCTGCATTAGCAGCAGCTGCTCACGAAGGATCTGTTTTTCCTGTCTTCATTTGGTGTCCTGAAGAAGA
AGGACAGTTTTATCCTGGAAGAGCTTCAAGATGGTGGATGAAACAATCACTTGCTCACTTATCTCAATCC
TTGAAGGCTCTTGGATCTGACCTCACTTTAATCAAAACCCACAACACGATTTCAGCGATCTTGGATTGTA
TCCGCGTTACCGGTGCTACAAAAGTCGTCTTTAACCACCTCTATGATCCTGTTTCGTTAGTTCGGGACCA
TACCGTAAAGGAGAAGCTGGTGGAACGTGGGATCTCTGTGCAAAGCTACAATGGAGATCTATTGTATGAA
CCGTGGGAGATATACTGCGAAAAGGGCAAACCTTTTACGAGTTTCAATTCTTACTGGAAGAAATGCTTAG
ATATGTCGATTGAATCCGTTATGCTTCCTCCTCCTTGGCGGTTGATGCCAATAACTGCAGCGGCTGAAGC
GATTTGGGCGTGTTCGATTGAAGAACTAGGGCTGGAGAATGAGGCCGAGAAACCGAGCAATGCGTTGTTA
ACTAGAGCTTGGTCTCCAGGATGGAGCAATGCTGATAAGTTACTAAATGAGTTCATCGAGAAGCAGTTGA
TAGATTATGCAAAGAACAGCAAGAAAGTTGTTGGGAATTCTACTTCACTACTTTCTCCGTATCTCCATTT
CGGGGAAATAAGCGTCAGACACGTTTTCCAGTGTGCCCGGATGAAACAAATTATATGGGCAAGAGATAAG
AACAGTGAAGGAGAAGAAAGTGCAGATCTTTTTCTTAGGGGAATCGGTTTAAGAGAGTATTCTCGGTATA
TATGTTTCAACTTCCCGTTTACTCACGAGCAATCGTTGTTGAGTCATCTTCGGTTTTTCCCTTGGGATGC
TGATGTTGATAAGTTCAAGGCCTGGAGACAAGGCAGGACCGGTTATCCGTTGGTGGATGCCGGAATGAGA
GAGCTTTGGGCTACCGGATGGATGCATAACAGAATAAGAGTGATTGTTTCAAGCTTTGCTGTGAAGTTTC
TTCTCCTTCCATGGAAATGGGGAATGAAGTATTTCTGGGATACACTTTTGGATGCTGATTTGGAATGTGA
CATCCTTGGCTGGCAGTATATCTCTGGGAGTATCCCCGATGGCCACGAGCTTGATCGCTTGGACAATCCC
GCGTTACAAGGCGCCAAATATGACCCAGAAGGTGAGTACATAAGGCAATGGCTTCCCGAGCTTGCGAGAT
TGCCAACTGAATGGATCCATCATCCATGGGACGCTCCTTTAACCGTACTCAAAGCTTCTGGTGTGGAACT
CGGAACAAACTATGCGAAACCCATTGTAGACATCGACACAGCTCGTGAGCTACTAGCTAAAGCTATTTCA
AGAACCCGTAGAGCACAGATCATGATCGGAGCAGCAGAATTCGATAGTGCTGGTAGTGCTGGTAGTGCTG
GTACTAGTATGGTGAGCAAGGGCGAGGAGGATAACATGGCCATCATCAAGGAGTTCATGCGCTTCAAGGT
GCATATGGAGGGCTCCGTGAACGGCCACGAGTTCGAGATCGAGGGCGAGGGCGAGGGCCGCCCCTACGAG
GGCACCCAGACCGCCAAGCTGAAGGTGACCAAGGGTGGCCCCCTGCCCTTCGCCTGGGACATCCTGTCCC
CTCAGTTCATGTACGGCTCCAAGGCCTACGTGAAGCACCCCGCCGACATCCCCGACTACTTGAAGCTGTC
CTTCCCCGAGGGCTTCAAGTGGGAGCGCGTGATGAACTTCGAGGACGGCGGCGTGGTGACCGTGACCCAG
GACTCCTCCCTGCAGGACGGCGAGTTCATCTACAAGGTGAAGCTGCGCGGCACCAACTTCCCCTCCGACG
GCCCCGTAATGCAGAAGAAGACCATGGGCTGGGAGGCCTCCTCCGAGCGGATGTACCCCGAGGACGGCGC
CCTGAAGGGCGAGATCAAGCAGAGGCTGAAGCTGAAGGACGGCGGCCACTACGACGCTGAGGTCAAGACC
ACCTACAAGGCCAAGAAGCCCGTGCAGCTGCCCGGCGCCTACAACGTCAACATCAAGTTGGACATCACCT
CCCACAACGAGGACTACACCATCGTGGAACAGTACGAACGCGCCGAGGGCCGCCACTCCACCGGCGGCAT
GGACGAGCTGTACAAGTCCGGACTCAGATCTCGAGTG
[1944 nt withheld, positions 3188-5131]
TAAGCGGCCGCTCGAGTCTAGAGGGCCCGTTTAAACCCGCTGATCAGCCTCGACTGTGCCTTCTAGTTGC
CAGCCATCTGTTGTTTGCCCCTCCCCCGTGCCTTCCTTGACCCTGGAAGGTGCCACTCCCACTGTCCTTT
CCTAATAAAATGAGGAAATTGCATCGCATTGTCTGAGTAGGTGTCATTCTATTCTGGGGGGTGGGGTGGG
GCAGGACAGCAAGGGGGAGGATTGGGAAGACAATAGCAGGCATGCTGGGGATGCGGTGGGCTCTATGGCT
TCTGAGGCGGAAAGAACCAGCTGGGGCTCTAGGGGGTATCCCC
[124 nt withheld, positions 5455-5578]
C
[91 nt withheld, positions 5580-5670]
A
[49 nt withheld, positions 5672-5720]
CCTTTGACGTTGGAGTCCACGTTCTTT
[37 nt withheld, positions 5748-5784]
ACCCTATCTCGGTCTATTCTTTTGATTTATAAGGGATTTTGCCGATTTCGGCCTATTGGTTAAAAAATGA
GCTGATTTAACAAAAATTTAACGCGAATTAATTCTGTGGAATGTGTGTCAGTTAGGGTGTGGAAAGTCCC
CAGGCTCCCCAGCAGGCAGAAGTATGCAAAGCATGCATCTCAATTAGTCAGCAACCAGGTGTGGAAAGTC
CCCAGGCTCCCCAGCAGGCAGAAGTATGCAAAGCATGCATCTCAATTAGTCAGCAACCATAGTCCCGCCC
CTAACTCCGCCCATCCCGCCCCTAACTCCGCCCAGTTCCGCCCATTCTCCGCCCCATGGCTGACTAATTT
TTTTTATTTATGCAGAGGCCGAGGCCGCCTCTGCCTCTGAGCTATTCCAGAAGTAGTGAGGAGGCTTTTT
TGGAGGCCTAGGCTTTTGCAAAAAGCTCCCGGGAGCTTGTATATCCATTTTCGGATCTGATCAAGAGACA
GGATGAGGATCGTTTCGCATGATTGAACAAGATGGATTGCACGCAGGTTCTCCGGCCGCTTGGGTGGAGA
GGCTATTCGGCTATGACTGGGCACAACAGACAATCGGCTGCTCTGATGCCGCCGTGTTCCGGCTGTCAGC
GCAGGGGCGCCCGGTTCTTTTTGTCAAGACCGACCTGTCCGGTGCCCTGAATGAACTGCAGGACGAGGCA
GCGCGGCTATCGTGGCTGGCCACGACGGGCGTTCCTTGCGCAGCTGTGCTCGACGTTGTCACTGAAGCGG
GAAGGGACTGGCTGCTATTGGGCGAAGTGCCGGGGCAGGATCTCCTGTCATCTCACCTTGCTCCTGCCGA
GAAAGTATCCATCATGGCTGATGCAATGCGGCGGCTGCATACGCTTGATCCGGCTACCTGCCCATTCGAC
CACCAAGCGAAACATCGCATCGAGCGAGCACGTACTCGGATGGAAGCCGGTCTTGTCGATCAGGATGATC
TGGACGAAGAGCATCAGGGGCTCGCGCCAGCCGAACTGTTCGCCAGGCTCAAGGCGCGCATGCCCGACGG
CGAGGATCTCGTCGTGACCCATGGCGATGCCTGCTTGCCGAATATCATGGTGGAAAATGGCCGCTTTTCT
GGATTCATCGACTGTGGCCGGCTGGGTGTGGCGGACCGCTATCAGGACATAGCGTTGGCTACCCGTGATA
TTGCTGAAGAGCTTGGCGGCGAATGGGCTGACCGCTTCCTCGTGCTTTACGGTATCGCCGCTCCCGATTC
GCAGCGCATCGCCTTCTATCGCCTTCTTGACGAGTTCTTCTGAGCGGGACTCTGGGGTTCGAAATGACCG
ACCAAGCGACGCCCAACCTGCCATCACGAGATTTCGATTCCACCGCCGCCTTCTATGAAAGGTTGGGCTT
CGGAATCGTTTTCCGGGACGCCGGCTGGATGATCCTCCAGCGCGGGGATCTCATGCTGGAGTTCTTCGCC
CACCCCAACTTGTTTATTGCAGCTTATAATGGTTACAAATAAAGCAATAGCATCACAAATTTCACAAATA
AAGCATTTTTTTCACTGCATTCTAGTTGTGGTTTGTCCAAACTCATCAATGTATCTTATCATGTCTGTAT
ACCGTCGACCTCTAGCTAGAGCTTGGCGTAATCATGGTCATAGCTGTTTCCTGTGTGAAATTGTTATCCG
CTCACAATTCCACACAACATACGAGCCGGAAGCATAAAGTGTAAAGCCTGGGGTGCCTAATGAGTGAGCT
AACTCACATTAATTGCGTTGCGCTCACTGCCCGCTTTCCAGTCGGGAAACCTGTCGTGCCAGCTGCATTA
ATGAATCGGCCAACGCGCGGGGAGAGGCGGTTTGCGTATTGGGCGCTCTTCCGCTTCCTCGCTCACTGAC
TCGCTGCGCTCGGTCGTTCGGCTGCGGCGAGCGGTATCAGCTCACTCAAAGGCGGTAATACGGTTATCCA
CAGAATCAGGGGATAACGCAGGAAAGAACATGTGAGCAAAAGGCCAGCAAAAGGCCAGGAACCGTAAAAA
GGCCGCGTTGCTGGCGTTTTTCCATAGGCTCCGCCCCCCTGACGAGCATCACAAAAATCGACGCTCAAGT
CAGAGGTGGCGAAACCCGACAGGACTATAAAGATACCAGGCGTTTCCCCCTGGAAGCTCCCTCGTGCGCT
CTCCTGTTCCGACCCTGCCGCTTACCGGATACCTGTCCGCCTTTCTCCCTTCGGGAAGCGTGGCGCTTTC
TCATAGCTCACGCTGTAGGTATCTCAGTTCGGTGTAGGTCGTTCGCTCCAAGCTGGGCTGTGTGCACGAA
CCCCCCGTTCAGCCCGACCGCTGCGCCTTATCCGGTAACTATCGTCTTGAGTCCAACCCGGTAAGACACG
ACTTATCGCCACTGGCAGCAGCCACTGGTAACAGGATTAGCAGAGCGAGGTATGTAGGCGGTGCTACAGA
GTTCTTGAAGTGGTGGCCTAACTACGGCTACACTAGAAGAACAGTATTTGGTATCTGCGCTCTGCTGAAG
CCAGTTACCTTCGGAAAAAGAGTTGGTAGCTCTTGATCCGGCAAACAAACCACCGCTGGTAGCGGTTTTT
TTGTTTGCAAGCAGCAGATTACGCGCAGAAAAAAAGGATCTCAAGAAGATCCTTTGATCTTTTCTACGGG
GTCTGACGCTCAGTGGAACGAAAACTCACGTTAAGGGATTTTGGTCATGAGATTATCAAAAAGGATCTTC
ACCTAGATCCTTTTAAATTAAAAATGAAGTTTTAAATCAATCTAAAGTATATATGAGTAAACTTGGTCTG
ACAGTTACCAATGCTTAATCAGTGAGGCACCTATCTCAGCGATCTGTCTATTTCGTTCATCCATAGTTGC
CTGACTCCCCGTCGTGTAGATAACTACGATACGGGAGGGCTTACCATCTGGCCCCAGTGCTGCAATGATA
CCGCGAGACCCACGCTCACCGGCTCCAGATTTATCAGCAATAAACCAGCCAGCCGGAAGGGCCGAGCGCA
GAAGTGGTCCTGCAACTTTATCCGCCTCCATCCAGTCTATTAATTGTTGCCGGGAAGCTAGAGTAAGTAG
TTCGCCAGTTAATAGTTTGCGCAACGTTGTTGCCATTGCTACAGGCATCGTGGTGTCACGCTCGTCGTTT
GGTATGGCTTCATTCAGCTCCGGTTCCCAACGATCAAGGCGAGTTACATGATCCCCCATGTTGTGCAAAA
AAGCGGTTAGCTCCTTCGGTCCTCCGATCGTTGTCAGAAGTAAGTTGGCCGCAGTGTTATCACTCATGGT
TATGGCAGCACTGCATAATTCTCTTACTGTCATGCCATCCGTAAGATGCTTTTCTGTGACTGGTGAGTAC
TCAACCAAGTCATTCTGAGAATAGTGTATGCGGCGACCGAGTTGCTCTTGCCCGGCGTCAATACGGGATA
ATACCGCGCCACATAGCAGAACTTTAAAAGTGCTCATCATTGGAAAACGTTCTTCGGGGCGAAAACTCTC
AAGGATCTTACCGCTGTTGAGATCCAGTTCGATGTAACCCACTCGTGCACCCAACTGATCTTCAGCATCT
TTTACTTTCACCAGCGTTTCTGGGTGAGCAAAAACAGGAAGGCAAAATGCCGCAAAAAAGGGAATAAGGG
CGACACGGAAATGTTGAATACTCATACTCTTCCTTTTTCAATATTATTGAAGCATTTATCAGGGTTATTG
TCTCATGAGCGGATACATATTTGAATGTATTTAGAAAAATAAACAAATAGGGGTTCCGCGCACATTTCCC
CGAAAAGTGCCACCTGACGTC
