Features (pLannotate 1.2.2; 23 found; start..end, strand, type, name):
     16..68      -  misc_feature   bom (fragment): basis of mobility region from pBR322
    223..602     +  enhancer       CMV enhancer: human cytomegalovirus immediate early enhancer
    603..806     +  promoter       CMV promoter: human cytomegalovirus (CMV) immediate early promoter
    829..856     +  misc_feature   MCS (fragment): multiple cloning site
    863..2356    +  CDS            CRY2PHR: N-terminal photolyase homology region of Arabidopsis thaliana cryptochrome 2 binds to CIB1 upon exposure to blue light (Kennedy et al., 2010)
   2399..3106    +  CDS            mCherry: mCherry is a basic (constitutively fluorescent) red fluorescent protein published in 2004, derived from Discosoma sp.. It is reported to be a very rapidly-maturing monomer with low acid sensitivity.
   3107..3125    +  misc_feature   MCS (fragment): multiple cloning site
   3128..5071    +  CDS            RAF1 (sequence withheld): RAF1_HUMAN - Also known as RAF. Experimental evidence at protein level: Swiss-Prot protein existence level 1. Serine/threonine-protein kinase that acts as a regulatory link between the membrane-associated Ras GTPases and the MAPK/ERK cascade, and this critical regulatory link functions as a switch determining cell fate decisions including proliferation, differentiation, apoptosis, survival and oncogenic transformation. RAF1 activation initiates a mitogen-activated protein kinase (MAPK) cascade that comprises a sequential phosphorylation of the dual-specific MAPK kinases (MAP2K1/MEK1 and MAP2K2
   5103..5121    -  promoter       SP6 promoter: promoter for bacteriophage SP6 RNA polymerase
   5147..5371    +  polyA_signal   bGH poly(A) signal: bovine growth hormone polyadenylation signal
   5375..5396    +  promoter       SV40 promoter (fragment): SV40 enhancer and early promoter
   5417..5845    +  rep_origin     f1 ori (sequence partly withheld): f1 bacteriophage origin of replication; arrow indicates direction of (+) strand synthesis
   5859..6188    +  promoter       SV40 promoter: SV40 enhancer and early promoter
   6255..7046    +  CDS            neo: KKA2_KLEPN - Also known as kan, nptII. Experimental evidence at protein level: Swiss-Prot protein existence level 1. Resistance to kanamycin, neomycin, paromomycin, ribostamycin, butirosin and gentamicin B. From Klebsiella pneumoniae.
   7070..7228    +  CDS            ble (fragment): BLE_KLEPN - Experimental evidence at protein level: Swiss-Prot protein existence level 1. Binding protein with a strong affinity to the bleomycin family of antibiotics. Binds to CL990; an antimitotic-antibiotic compound. From Klebsiella pneumoniae.
   7223..7344    +  polyA_signal   SV40 poly(A) signal: SV40 polyadenylation signal
   7417..7433    -  protein_bind   lac operator: The lac repressor binds to the lac operator to inhibit transcription in E. coli. This inhibition can be relieved by adding lactose or isopropyl-β-D-thiogalactopyranoside (IPTG). lac repressor encoded by lacI
   7441..7471    -  promoter       lac promoter: promoter for the E. coli lac operon
   7486..7507    -  protein_bind   CAP binding site: CAP binding activates transcription in the presence of cAMP. E. coli catabolite activator protein
   7520..7612    -  CDS            lacI (fragment): lac repressor; lacI; The lac repressor binds to the lac operator to inhibit transcription in E. coli. This inhibition can be relieved by adding lactose or isopropyl-β-D-thiogalactopyranoside (IPTG).
   7795..8383    -  rep_origin     ori: high-copy-number ColE1/pMB1/pBR322/pUC origin of replication
   8554..9414    -  CDS            AmpR: β-lactamase; bla; confers resistance to ampicillin, carbenicillin, and related antibiotics
   9415..9519    -  promoter       AmpR promoter: bla
>Addgene plasmid #104064 | CRY2high-mCherry-Raf1 | addgene full sequence | sequence record 200471 | Addgene NGS Result
GATCTCCCGATCCCCTATGGTGCACTCTCAGTACAATCTGCTCTGATGCCGCATAGTTAAGCCAGTATCT
GCTCCCTGCTTGTGTGTTGGAGGTCGCTGAGTAGTGCGCGAGCAAAATTTAAGCTACAACAAGGCAAGGC
TTGACCGACAATTGCATGAAGAATCTGCTTAGGGTTAGGCGTTTTGCGCTGCTTCGCGATGTACGGGCCA
GATATACGCGTTGACATTGATTATTGACTAGTTATTAATAGTAATCAATTACGGGGTCATTAGTTCATAG
CCCATATATGGAGTTCCGCGTTACATAACTTACGGTAAATGGCCCGCCTGGCTGACCGCCCAACGACCCC
CGCCCATTGACGTCAATAATGACGTATGTTCCCATAGTAACGCCAATAGGGACTTTCCATTGACGTCAAT
GGGTGGAGTATTTACGGTAAACTGCCCACTTGGCAGTACATCAAGTGTATCATATGCCAAGTACGCCCCC
TATTGACGTCAATGACGGTAAATGGCCCGCCTGACATTATGCCCAGTACATGACCTTATGGGACTTTCCT
ACTTGGCAGTACATCTACGTATTAGTCATCGCTATTACCATGGTGATGCGGTTTTGGCAGTACATCAATG
GGCGTGGATAGCGGTTTGACTCACGGGGATTTCCAAGTCTCCACCCCATTGACGTCAATGGGAGTTTGTT
TTGGCACCAAAATCAACGGGACTTTCCAAAATGTCGTAACAACTCCGCCCCATTGACGCAAATGGGCGGT
AGGCGTGTACGGTGGGAGGTCTATATAAGCAGAGCTGGTTTAGTGAACCGTCAGATCCGCTAGCGCTACC
GGACTCAGATCTCGAGGCCACCATGAAGATGGACAAAAAGACTATAGTTTGGTTTAGAAGAGACCTAAGG
ATTGAGGATAATCCTGCATTAGCAGCAGCTGCTCACGAAGGATCTGTTTTTCCTGTCTTCATTTGGTGTC
CTGAAGAAGAAGGACAGTTTTATCCTGGAAGAGCTTCAAGATGGTGGATGAAACAATCACTTGCTCACTT
ATCTCAATCCTTGAAGGCTCTTGGATCTGACCTCACTTTAATCAAAACCCACAACACGATTTCAGCGATC
TTGGATTGTATCCGCGTTACCGGTGCTACAAAAGTCGTCTTTAACCACCTCTATGATCCTGTTTCGTTAG
TTCGGGACCATACCGTAAAGGAGAAGCTGGTGGAACGTGGGATCTCTGTGCAAAGCTACAATGGAGATCT
ATTGTATGAACCGTGGGAGATATACTGCGAAAAGGGCAAACCTTTTACGAGTTTCAATTCTTACTGGAAG
AAATGCTTAGATATGTCGATTGAATCCGTTATGCTTCCTCCTCCTTGGCGGTTGATGCCAATAACTGCAG
CGGCTGAAGCGATTTGGGCGTGTTCGATTGAAGAACTAGGGCTGGAGAATGAGGCCGAGAAACCGAGCAA
TGCGTTGTTAACTAGAGCTTGGTCTCCAGGATGGAGCAATGCTGATAAGTTACTAAATGAGTTCATCGAG
AAGCAGTTGATAGATTATGCAAAGAACAGCAAGAAAGTTGTTGGGAATTCTACTTCACTACTTTCTCCGT
ATCTCCATTTCGGGGAAATAAGCGTCAGACACGTTTTCCAGTGTGCCCGGATGAAACAAATTATATGGGC
AAGAGATAAGAACAGTGAAGGAGAAGAAAGTGCAGATCTTTTTCTTAGGGGAATCGGTTTAAGAGAGTAT
TCTCGGTATATATGTTTCAACTTCCCGTTTACTCACGAGCAATCGTTGTTGAGTCATCTTCGGTTTTTCC
CTTGGGATGCTGATGTTGATAAGTTCAAGGCCTGGAGACAAGGCAGGACCGGTTATCCGTTGGTGGATGC
CGGAATGAGAGAGCTTTGGGCTACCGGATGGATGCATAACAGAATAAGAGTGATTGTTTCAAGCTTTGCT
GTGAAGTTTCTTCTCCTTCCATGGAAATGGGGAATGAAGTATTTCTGGGATACACTTTTGGATGCTGATT
TGGAATGTGACATCCTTGGCTGGCAGTATATCTCTGGGAGTATCCCCGATGGCCACGAGCTTGATCGCTT
GGACAATCCCGCGTTACAAGGCGCCAAATATGACCCAGAAGGTGAGTACATAAGGCAATGGCTTCCCGAG
CTTGCGAGATTGCCAACTGAATGGATCCATCATCCATGGGACGCTCCTTTAACCGTACTCAAAGCTTCTG
GTGTGGAACTCGGAACAAACTATGCGAAACCCATTGTAGACATCGACACAGCTCGTGAGCTACTAGCTAA
AGCTATTTCAAGAACCCGTAGAGCACAGATCATGATCGGAGCAGCAGAATTCGATAGTGCTGGTAGTGCT
GGTAGTGCTGGTACTAGTATGGTGAGCAAGGGCGAGGAGGATAACATGGCCATCATCAAGGAGTTCATGC
GCTTCAAGGTGCACATGGAGGGCTCCGTGAACGGCCACGAGTTCGAGATCGAGGGCGAGGGCGAGGGCCG
CCCCTACGAGGGCACCCAGACCGCCAAGCTGAAGGTGACCAAGGGTGGCCCCCTGCCCTTCGCCTGGGAC
ATCCTGTCCCCTCAGTTCATGTACGGCTCCAAGGCCTACGTGAAGCACCCCGCCGACATCCCCGACTACT
TGAAGCTGTCCTTCCCCGAGGGCTTCAAGTGGGAGCGCGTGATGAACTTCGAGGACGGCGGCGTGGTGAC
CGTGACCCAGGACTCCTCCCTGCAGGACGGCGAGTTCATCTACAAGGTGAAGCTGCGCGGCACCAACTTC
CCCTCCGACGGCCCCGTAATGCAGAAGAAGACCATGGGCTGGGAGGCCTCCTCCGAGCGGATGTACCCCG
AGGACGGCGCCCTGAAGGGCGAGATCAAGCAGAGGCTGAAGCTGAAGGACGGCGGCCACTACGACGCTGA
GGTCAAGACCACCTACAAGGCCAAGAAGCCCGTGCAGCTGCCCGGCGCCTACAACGTCAACATCAAGTTG
GACATCACCTCCCACAACGAGGACTACACCATCGTGGAACAGTACGAACGCGCCGAGGGCCGCCACTCCA
CCGGCGGCATGGACGAGCTGTACAAGTCCGGACTCAGATCTCGAGTG
[1944 nt withheld, positions 3128-5071]
TAAGCGGCCGCTCGAGTCTAGAGGGCCCTATTCTATAGTGTCACCTAAATGCTAGAGCTCGCTGATCAGC
CTCGACTGTGCCTTCTAGTTGCCAGCCATCTGTTGTTTGCCCCTCCCCCGTGCCTTCCTTGACCCTGGAA
GGTGCCACTCCCACTGTCCTTTCCTAATAAAATGAGGAAATTGCATCGCATTGTCTGAGTAGGTGTCATT
CTATTCTGGGGGGTGGGGTGGGGCAGGACAGCAAGGGGGAGGATTGGGAAGACAATAGCAGGCATGCTGG
GGATGCGGTGGGCTCTATGGCTTCTGAGGCGGAAAGAACCAGCTGGGGCTCTAGGGGGTATCCCC
[124 nt withheld, positions 5417-5540]
C
[91 nt withheld, positions 5542-5632]
A
[49 nt withheld, positions 5634-5682]
CCTTTGACGTTGGAGTCCACGTTCTTT
[37 nt withheld, positions 5710-5746]
ACCCTATCTCGGTCTATTCTTTTGATTTATAAGGGATTTTGCCGATTTCGGCCTATTGGTTAAAAAATGA
GCTGATTTAACAAAAATTTAACGCGAATTAATTCTGTGGAATGTGTGTCAGTTAGGGTGTGGAAAGTCCC
CAGGCTCCCCAGCAGGCAGAAGTATGCAAAGCATGCATCTCAATTAGTCAGCAACCAGGTGTGGAAAGTC
CCCAGGCTCCCCAGCAGGCAGAAGTATGCAAAGCATGCATCTCAATTAGTCAGCAACCATAGTCCCGCCC
CTAACTCCGCCCATCCCGCCCCTAACTCCGCCCAGTTCCGCCCATTCTCCGCCCCATGGCTGACTAATTT
TTTTTATTTATGCAGAGGCCGAGGCCGCCTCTGCCTCTGAGCTATTCCAGAAGTAGTGAGGAGGCTTTTT
TGGAGGCCTAGGCTTTTGCAAAAAGCTCCCGGGAGCTTGTATATCCATTTTCGGATCTGATCAAGAGACA
GGATGAGGATCGTTTCGCATGATTGAACAAGATGGATTGCACGCAGGTTCTCCGGCCGCTTGGGTGGAGA
GGCTATTCGGCTATGACTGGGCACAACAGACAATCGGCTGCTCTGATGCCGCCGTGTTCCGGCTGTCAGC
GCAGGGGCGCCCGGTTCTTTTTGTCAAGACCGACCTGTCCGGTGCCCTGAATGAACTGCAGGACGAGGCA
GCGCGGCTATCGTGGCTGGCCACGACGGGCGTTCCTTGCGCAGCTGTGCTCGACGTTGTCACTGAAGCGG
GAAGGGACTGGCTGCTATTGGGCGAAGTGCCGGGGCAGGATCTCCTGTCATCTCACCTTGCTCCTGCCGA
GAAAGTATCCATCATGGCTGATGCAATGCGGCGGCTGCATACGCTTGATCCGGCTACCTGCCCATTCGAC
CACCAAGCGAAACATCGCATCGAGCGAGCACGTACTCGGATGGAAGCCGGTCTTGTCGATCAGGATGATC
TGGACGAAGAGCATCAGGGGCTCGCGCCAGCCGAACTGTTCGCCAGGCTCAAGGCGCGCATGCCCGACGG
CGAGGATCTCGTCGTGACCCATGGCGATGCCTGCTTGCCGAATATCATGGTGGAAAATGGCCGCTTTTCT
GGATTCATCGACTGTGGCCGGCTGGGTGTGGCGGACCGCTATCAGGACATAGCGTTGGCTACCCGTGATA
TTGCTGAAGAGCTTGGCGGCGAATGGGCTGACCGCTTCCTCGTGCTTTACGGTATCGCCGCTCCCGATTC
GCAGCGCATCGCCTTCTATCGCCTTCTTGACGAGTTCTTCTGAGCGGGACTCTGGGGTTCGAAATGACCG
ACCAAGCGACGCCCAACCTGCCATCACGAGATTTCGATTCCACCGCCGCCTTCTATGAAAGGTTGGGCTT
CGGAATCGTTTTCCGGGACGCCGGCTGGATGATCCTCCAGCGCGGGGATCTCATGCTGGAGTTCTTCGCC
CACCCCAACTTGTTTATTGCAGCTTATAATGGTTACAAATAAAGCAATAGCATCACAAATTTCACAAATA
AAGCATTTTTTTCACTGCATTCTAGTTGTGGTTTGTCCAAACTCATCAATGTATCTTATCATGTCTGTAT
ACCGTCGACCTCTAGCTAGAGCTTGGCGTAATCATGGTCATAGCTGTTTCCTGTGTGAAATTGTTATCCG
CTCACAATTCCACACAACATACGAGCCGGAAGCATAAAGTGTAAAGCCTGGGGTGCCTAATGAGTGAGCT
AACTCACATTAATTGCGTTGCGCTCACTGCCCGCTTTCCAGTCGGGAAACCTGTCGTGCCAGCTGCATTA
ATGAATCGGCCAACGCGCGGGGAGAGGCGGTTTGCGTATTGGGCGCTCTTCCGCTTCCTCGCTCACTGAC
TCGCTGCGCTCGGTCGTTCGGCTGCGGCGAGCGGTATCAGCTCACTCAAAGGCGGTAATACGGTTATCCA
CAGAATCAGGGGATAACGCAGGAAAGAACATGTGAGCAAAAGGCCAGCAAAAGGCCAGGAACCGTAAAAA
GGCCGCGTTGCTGGCGTTTTTCCATAGGCTCCGCCCCCCTGACGAGCATCACAAAAATCGACGCTCAAGT
CAGAGGTGGCGAAACCCGACAGGACTATAAAGATACCAGGCGTTTCCCCCTGGAAGCTCCCTCGTGCGCT
CTCCTGTTCCGACCCTGCCGCTTACCGGATACCTGTCCGCCTTTCTCCCTTCGGGAAGCGTGGCGCTTTC
TCATAGCTCACGCTGTAGGTATCTCAGTTCGGTGTAGGTCGTTCGCTCCAAGCTGGGCTGTGTGCACGAA
CCCCCCGTTCAGCCCGACCGCTGCGCCTTATCCGGTAACTATCGTCTTGAGTCCAACCCGGTAAGACACG
ACTTATCGCCACTGGCAGCAGCCACTGGTAACAGGATTAGCAGAGCGAGGTATGTAGGCGGTGCTACAGA
GTTCTTGAAGTGGTGGCCTAACTACGGCTACACTAGAAGAACAGTATTTGGTATCTGCGCTCTGCTGAAG
CCAGTTACCTTCGGAAAAAGAGTTGGTAGCTCTTGATCCGGCAAACAAACCACCGCTGGTAGCGGTGGTT
TTTTTGTTTGCAAGCAGCAGATTACGTGCAGAAAAAAAGGATCTCAAGAAGATCCTTTGATCTTTTCTAC
GGGGTCTGACGCTCAGTGGAACGAAAACTCACGTTAAGGGATTTTGGTCATGAGATTATCAAAAAGGATC
TTCACCTAGATCCTTTTAAATTAAAAATGAAGTTTTAAATCAATCTAAAGTATATATGAGTAAACTTGGT
CTGACAGTTACCAATGCTTAATCAGTGAGGCACCTATCTCAGCGATCTGTCTATTTCGTTCATCCATAGT
TGCCTGACTCCCCGTCGTGTAGATAACTACGATACGGGAGGGCTTACCATCTGGCCCCAGTGCTGCAATG
ATACCGCGAGACCCACGCTCACCGGCTCCAGATTTATCAGCAATAAACCAGCCAGCCGGAAGGGCCGAGC
GCAGAAGTGGTCCTGCAACTTTATCCGCCTCCATCCAGTCTATTAATTGTTGCCGGGAAGCTAGAGTAAG
TAGTTCGCCAGTTAATAGTTTGCGCAACGTTGTTGCCATTGCTACAGGCATCGTGGTGTCACGCTCGTCG
TTTGGTATGGCTTCATTCAGCTCCGGTTCCCAACGATCAAGGCGAGTTACATGATCCCCCATGTTGTGCA
AAAAAGCGGTTAGCTCCTTCGGTCCTCCGATCGTTGTCAGAAGTAAGTTGGCCGCAGTGTTATCACTCAT
GGTTATGGCAGCACTGCATAATTCTCTTACTGTCATGCCATCCGTAAGATGCTTTTCTGTGACTGGTGAG
TACTCAACCAAGTCATTCTGAGAATAGTGTATGCGGCGACCGAGTTGCTCTTGCCCGGCGTCAATACGGG
ATAATACCGCGCCACATAGCAGAACTTTAAAAGTGCTCATCATTGGAAAACGTTCTTCGGGGCGAAAACT
CTCAAGGATCTTACCGCTGTTGAGATCCAGTTCGATGTAACCCACTCGTGCACCCAACTGATCTTCAGCA
TCTTTTACTTTCACCAGCGTTTCTGGGTGAGCAAAAACAGGAAGGCAAAATGCCGCAAAAAAGGGAATAA
GGGCGACACGGAAATGTTGAATACTCATACTCTTCCTTTTTCAATATTATTGAAGCATTTATCAGGGTTA
TTGTCTCATGAGCGGATACATATTTGAATGTATTTAGAAAAATAAACAAATAGGGGTTCCGCGCACATTT
CCCCGAAAAGTGCCACCTGACGTCGACGGATCGGGA
